>Addgene plasmid #109318 | 1531_pAAV-U6-SA-Self1-gRNA-HLP-EmGFP-spA | depositor full sequence | sequence record 206101 | 1531_pAAV-U6-SA-Self1-gRNA-HLP-EmGFP-spA sequence 4353 bps
CAGCTGCGCGCTCGCTCGCTCACTGAGGCCGCCCGGGCAAAGCCCGGGCGTCGGGCGACCTTTGGTCGCC
CGGCCTCAGTGAGCGAGCGAGCGCGCAGAGAGGGAGTGGCCAACTCCATCACTAGGGGTTCCTTGTAGTT
AATGATTAACCCGCCATGCTACTTATCTACGTAGCCATGCTCTGGTGTACAAAAAAGCAGGCTTTAAAGG
AACCAATTCAGTCGACTGGATCCGGTACCAAGGTCGGGCAGGAAGAGGGCCTATTTCCCATGATTCCTTC
ATATTTGCATATACGATACAAGGCTGTTAGAGAGATAATTAGAATTAATTTGACTGTAAACACAAAGATA
TTAGTACAAAATACGTGACGTAGAAAGTAATAATTTCTTGGGTAGTTTGCAGTTTTAAAATTATGTTTTA
AAATGGACTATCATATGCTTACCGTAACTTGAAAGTATTTCGATTTCTTGGCTTTATATATCTTGTGGAA
AGGACGAAACACCGGTGATGCCGATGTCCAGGCCGTTTTAGTACTCTGGAAACAGAATCTACTAAAACAA
GGCAAAATGCCGTGTTTATCTCGTCAACTTGTTGGCGAGATTTTTTTCTAGAAAGCTTTGTTTGCTGCTT
GCAATGTTTGCCCATTTTAGGGTGGACACAGGACGCTGTGGTTTCTGAGCCAGGGGGCGACTCAGATCCC
AGCCAGTGGACTTAGCCCCTGTTTGCTCCTCCGATAACTGGGGTGACCTTGGTTAATATTCACCAGCAGC
CTCCCCCGTTGCCCCTCTGGATCCACTGCTTAAATACGGACGAGGACAGGGCCCTGTCTCCTCAGCTTCA
GGCACCACCACTGACCTGGGACAGTGAATCACCGGTGCCACCATGGTGAGCAAGGGCGAGGAGCTGTTCA
CCGGGGTGGTGCCCATCCTGGTCGAGCTGGACGGCGACGTAAACGGCCACAAGTTCAGCGTGTCCGGCGA
GGGCGAGGGCGATGCCACCTACGGCAAGCTGACCCTGAAGTTCATCTGCACCACCGGCAAGCTGCCCGTG
CCCTGGCCCACCCTCGTGACCACCTTCACCTACGGCGTGCAGTGCTTCGCCCGCTACCCCGACCACATGA
AGCAGCACGACTTCTTCAAGTCCGCCATGCCCGAAGGCTACGTCCAGGAGCGCACCATCTTCTTCAAGGA
CGACGGCAACTACAAGACCCGCGCCGAGGTGAAGTTCGAGGGCGACACCCTGGTGAACCGCATCGAGCTG
AAGGGCATCGACTTCAAGGAGGACGGCAACATCCTGGGGCACAAGCTGGAGTACAACTACAACAGCCACA
AGGTCTATATCACCGCCGACAAGCAGAAGAACGGCATCAAGGTGAACTTCAAGACCCGCCACAACATCGA
GGACGGCAGCGTGCAGCTCGCCGACCACTACCAGCAGAACACCCCCATCGGCGACGGCCCCGTGCTGCTG
CCCGACAACCACTACCTGAGCACCCAGTCCGCCCTGAGCAAAGACCCCAACGAGAAGCGCGATCACATGG
TCCTGCTGGAGTTCGTGACCGCCGCCGGGATCACTCTCGGCATGGACGAGCTGTACAAGTAAGAATTCCT
AGAGCGAATAAAAGATCTTTATTTTCATTAGATCTGTGTGTTGGTTTTTTGTGTGATGCAGCTACGTAGA
TAAGTAGCATGGCGGGTTAATCATTAACTACAAGGAACCCCTAGTGATGGAGTTGGCCACTCCCTCTCTG
CGCGCTCGCTCGCTCACTGAGGCCGGGCGACCAAAGGTCGCCCGACGCCCGGGCTTTGCCCGGGCGGCCT
CAGTGAGCGAGCGAGCGCGCAGCTGCATTAATGAATCGGCCAACGCGCGGGGAGAGGCGGTTTGCGTATT
GGGCGCTCTTCCGCTTCCTCGCTCACTGACTCGCTGCGCTCGGTCGTTCGGCTGCGGCGAGCGGTATCAG
CTCACTCAAAGGCGGTAATACGGTTATCCACAGAATCAGGGGATAACGCAGGAAAGAACATGTGAGCAAA
ACCGCAGCAAAAGGCCAGGAACCGTAAAAAGGCCGCGTTGCTGGCGTTTTTCCATAGGCTCCGCCCCCCT
GACGAGCATCACAAAAATCGACGCTCAAGTCAGAGGTGGCGAAACCCGACAGGACTATAAAGATACCAGG
CGTTTCCCCCTGGAAGCTCCCTCGTGCGCTCTCCTGTTCCGACCCTGCCGCTTACCGGATACCTGTCCGC
CTTTCTCCCTTCGGGAAGCGTGGCGCTTTCTCATAGCTCACGCTGTAGGTATCTCAGTTCGGTGTAGGTC
GTTCGCTCCAAGCTGGGCTGTGTGCACGAACCCCCCGTTCAGCCCGACCGCTGCGCCTTATCCGGTAACT
ATCGTCTTGAGTCCAACCCGGTAAGACACGACTTATCGCCACTGGCAGCAGCCACTGGTAACAGGATTAG
CAGAGCGAGGTATGTAGGCGGTGCTACAGAGTTCTTGAAGTGGTGGCCTAACTACGGCTACACTAGAAGG
ACAGTATTTGGTATCTGCGCTCTGCTGAAGCCAGTTACCTTCGGAAAAAGAGTTGGTAGCTCTTGATCCG
GCAAACAAACCACCGCTGGTAGCGGTGGTTTTTTTGTTTGCAAGCAGCAGATTACGCGCAGAAAAAAAGG
ATCTCAAGAAGATCCTTTGATCTTTTCTACGGGGTCTGACGCTCAGTGGAACGAAAACTCACGTTAAGGG
ATTTTGGTCATGAGATTATCAAAAAGGATCTTCACCTAGATCCTTTTAAATTAAAAATGAAGTTTTAAAT
CAATCTAAAGTATATATGAGTAAACTTGGTCTGACAGTTACCAATGCTTAATCAGTGAGGCACCTATCTC
AGCGATCTGTCTATTTCGTTCATCCATAGTTGCCTGACTCCCCGTCGTGTAGATAACTACGATACGGGAG
GGCTTACCATCTGGCCCCAGTGCTGCAATGATACCGCGAGACCCACGCTCACCGGCTCCAGATTTATCAG
CAATAAACCAGCCAGCCGGAAGGGCCGAGCGCAGAAGTGGTCCTGCAACTTTATCCGCCTCCATCCAGTC
TATTAATTGTTGCCGGGAAGCTAGAGTAAGTAGTTCGCCAGTTAATAGTTTGCGCAACGTTGTTACCATT
ACTACAGGCATCGTGGTGTCACGCTCGTCGTTTGGTATGGCTTCATTCAGCTCCGGTTCCCAACGATCAA
GGCGAGTTACATGATCCCCCATGTTGTGCAAAAAAGCGGTTAGCTCCTTCGGTCCTCCGATCGTTGTCAG
AAGTAAGTTGGCCGCAGTGTTATCACTCATGGTTATGGCAGCACTGCATAATTCTCTTACTGTCATGCCA
TCCGTAAGATGCTTTTCTGTGACTGGTGAGTACTCAACCAAGTCATTCTGAGAATAGTGTATGCGGCGAC
CGAGTTGCTCTTGCCCGGCGTCAATACGGGATAATACCGCGCCACATAGCAGAACTTTAAAAGTGCTCAT
CATTGGAAAACGTTCTTCGGGGCGAAAACTCTCAAGGATCTTACCACTATTGAGATCCAGTTCGATGTAA
CCCACTCGTGCACCCAACTGATCTTCAGCATCTTTTACTTTCACCAGCGTTTCTGGGTGAGCAAAAACAG
GAAGGCAAAATGCCGCAAAAAAGGGAATAAGGGCGACACGGAAATGTTGAATACTCATACTCTTCCTTTT
TCAATATTATTGAAGCATTTATCAGGGTTATTGTCTCATGAGCGGATACATATTTGAATGTATTTAGAAA
AATAAACAAATAGGGGTTCCGCGCACATTTCCCCGAAAGATGCCACCTGAAATTATAAACGTTAATATTT
TGTTAAAATTCGCGTTAAATTTTTGTTAAATCAGCTCATTTTTTAACCAATAGGCCGAAATCGGAAAAAT
CCCTTATAAATCAAAAGAATAGACCGAGATAGGGT
[37 nt withheld, positions 3956-3992]
GAGGAACGTGAACTCCAGCGTCAAAGGGCGAAAAACCGTCTATCGGGGCGATGGCCCACTACGTGAACCA
TCACCCT
[91 nt withheld, positions 4070-4160]
G
[124 nt withheld, positions 4162-4285]
CCCATTCGCCATTCAGGCTGCGCAACTGTTGGGAAGGGCGATCGGTGCGGGCCTCTTCGCTATTACGC
Features (pLannotate 1.2.2; 13 found; start..end, strand, type, name):
      1..133     -  repeat_region  AAV2 ITR (fragment): inverted terminal repeat of adeno-associated virus serotype 2 inverted
    186..203     +  protein_bind   attB1 (fragment): mutant version of attB; recombination site for the Gateway® BP reaction BP Clonase™
    255..495     +  promoter       U6 promoter: RNA polymerase III promoter for human U6 snRNA
    525..600     +  misc_RNA       Sa gRNA scaffold: guide RNA scaffold for the Staphylococcus aureus CRISPR/Cas9 system
    883..1602    +  CDS            EmGFP: Emerald GFP mammalian codon-optimized
   1617..1665    +  polyA_signal   poly(A) signal: synthetic polyadenylation signal
   1713..1846    +  repeat_region  AAV2 ITR: inverted terminal repeat of adeno-associated virus serotype 2 inverted
   1840..1896    -  CDS            lacI (fragment): lac repressor; lacI; The lac repressor binds to the lac operator to inhibit transcription in E. coli. This inhibition can be relieved by adding lactose or isopropyl-β-D-thiogalactopyranoside (IPTG).
   2079..2667    -  rep_origin     ori: high-copy-number ColE1/pMB1/pBR322/pUC origin of replication
   2838..3698    -  CDS            AmpR: β-lactamase; bla; confers resistance to ampicillin, carbenicillin, and related antibiotics
   3699..3803    -  promoter       AmpR promoter: bla
   3830..4285    -  rep_origin     f1 ori (sequence partly withheld): f1 bacteriophage origin of replication; arrow indicates direction of (+) strand synthesis
   4290..6       -  CDS            lacZα (fragment) (across the origin): LacZα fragment of β-galactosidase; lacZ fragment
