>Addgene plasmid #109318 | 1531_pAAV-U6-SA-Self1-gRNA-HLP-EmGFP-spA | addgene full sequence | sequence record 213163 | Addgene NGS Result
CAGCTGCGCGCTCGCTCGCTCACTGAGGCCGCCCGGGCAAAGCCCGGGCGTCGGGCGACCTTTGGTCGCC
CGGCCTCAGTGAGCGAGCGAGCGCGCAGAGAGGGAGTGGCCAACTCCATCACTAGGGGTTCCTTGTAGTT
AATGATTAACCCGCCATGCTACTTATCTACGTAGCCATGCTCTGGTGTACAAAAAAGCAGGCTTTAAAGG
AACCAATTCAGTCGACTGGATCCGGTACCAAGGTCGGGCAGGAAGAGGGCCTATTTCCCATGATTCCTTC
ATATTTGCATATACGATACAAGGCTGTTAGAGAGATAATTAGAATTAATTTGACTGTAAACACAAAGATA
TTAGTACAAAATACGTGACGTAGAAAGTAATAATTTCTTGGGTAGTTTGCAGTTTTAAAATTATGTTTTA
AAATGGACTATCATATGCTTACCGTAACTTGAAAGTATTTCGATTTCTTGGCTTTATATATCTTGTGGAA
AGGACGAAACACCGGTGATGCCGATGTCCAGGCCGTTTTAGTACTCTGGAAACAGAATCTACTAAAACAA
GGCAAAATGCCGTGTTTATCTCGTCAACTTGTTGGCGAGATTTTTTTCTAGAAAGCTTTGTTTGCTGCTT
GCAATGTTTGCCCATTTTAGGGTGGACACAGGACGCTGTGGTTTCTGAGCCAGGGGGCGACTCAGATCCC
AGCCAGTGGACTTAGCCCCTGTTTGCTCCTCCGATAACTGGGGTGACCTTGGTTAATATTCACCAGCAGC
CTCCCCCGTTGCCCCTCTGGATCCACTGCTTAAATACGGACGAGGACAGGGCCCTGTCTCCTCAGCTTCA
GGCACCACCACTGACCTGGGACAGTGAATCACCGGTGCCACCATGGTGAGCAAGGGCGAGGAGCTGTTCA
CCGGGGTGGTGCCCATCCTGGTCGAGCTGGACGGCGACGTAAACGGCCACAAGTTCAGCGTGTCCGGCGA
GGGCGAGGGCGATGCCACCTACGGCAAGCTGACCCTGAAGTTCATCTGCACCACCGGCAAGCTGCCCGTG
CCCTGGCCCACCCTCGTGACCACCTTCACCTACGGCGTGCAGTGCTTCGCCCGCTACCCCGACCACATGA
AGCAGCACGACTTCTTCAAGTCCGCCATGCCCGAAGGCTACGTCCAGGAGCGCACCATCTTCTTCAAGGA
CGACGGCAACTACAAGACCCGCGCCGAGGTGAAGTTCGAGGGCGACACCCTGGTGAACCGCATCGAGCTG
AAGGGCATCGACTTCAAGGAGGACGGCAACATCCTGGGGCACAAGCTGGAGTACAACTACAACAGCCACA
AGGTCTATATCACCGCCGACAAGCAGAAGAACGGCATCAAGGTGAACTTCAAGACCCGCCACAACATCGA
GGACGGCAGCGTGCAGCTCGCCGACCACTACCAGCAGAACACCCCCATCGGCGACGGCCCCGTGCTGCTG
CCCGACAACCACTACCTGAGCACCCAGTCCGCCCTGAGCAAAGACCCCAACGAGAAGCGCGATCACATGG
TCCTGCTGGAGTTCGTGACCGCCGCCGGGATCACTCTCGGCATGGACGAGCTGTACAAGTAAGAATTCCT
AGAGCGAATAAAAGATCTTTATTTTCATTAGATCTGTGTGTTGGTTTTTTGTGTGATGCAGCTACGTAGA
TAAGTAGCATGGCGGGTTAATCATTAACTACAAGGAACCCCTAGTGATGGAGTTGGCCACTCCCTCTCTG
CGCGCTCGCTCGCTCACTGAGGCCGGGCGACCAAAGGTCGCCCGACGCCCGGGCTTTGCCCGGGCGGCCT
CAGTGAGCGAGCGAGCGCGCAGCTGCATTAATGAATCGGCCAACGCGCGGGGAGAGGCGGTTTGCGTATT
GGGCGCTCTTCCGCTTCCTCGCTCACTGACTCGCTGCGCTCGGTCGTTCGGCTGCGGCGAGCGGTATCAG
CTCACTCAAAGGCGGTAATACGGTTATCCACAGAATCAGGGGATAACGCAGGAAAGAACATGTGAGCAAA
AGGCCAGCAAAAGGCCAGGAACCGTAAAAAGGCCGCGTTGCTGGCGTTTTTCCATAGGCTCCGCCCCCCT
GACGAGCATCACAAAAATCGACGCTCAAGTCAGAGGTGGCGAAACCCGACAGGACTATAAAGATACCAGG
CGTTTCCCCCTGGAAGCTCCCTCGTGCGCTCTCCTGTTCCGACCCTGCCGCTTACCGGATACCTGTCCGC
CTTTCTCCCTTCGGGAAGCGTGGCGCTTTCTCATAGCTCACGCTGTAGGTATCTCAGTTCGGTGTAGGTC
GTTCGCTCCAAGCTGGGCTGTGTGCACGAACCCCCCGTTCAGCCCGACCGCTGCGCCTTATCCGGTAACT
ATCGTCTTGAGTCCAACCCGGTAAGACACGACTTATCGCCACTGGCAGCAGCCACTGGTAACAGGATTAG
CAGAGCGAGGTATGTAGGCGGTGCTACAGAGTTCTTGAAGTGGTGGCCTAACTACGGCTACACTAGAAGA
ACAGTATTTGGTATCTGCGCTCTGCTGAAGCCAGTTACCTTCGGAAAAAGAGTTGGTAGCTCTTGATCCG
GCAAACAAACCACCGCTGGTAGCGGTGGTTTTTTTGTTTGCAAGCAGCAGATTACGCGCAGAAAAAAAGG
ATCTCAAGAAGATCCTTTGATCTTTTCTACGGGGTCTGACGCTCAGTGGAACGAAAACTCACGTTAAGGG
ATTTTGGTCATGAGATTATCAAAAAGGATCTTCACCTAGATCCTTTTAAATTAAAAATGAAGTTTTAAAT
CAATCTAAAGTATATATGAGTAAACTTGGTCTGACAGTTACCAATGCTTAATCAGTGAGGCACCTATCTC
AGCGATCTGTCTATTTCGTTCATCCATAGTTGCCTGACTCCCCGTCGTGTAGATAACTACGATACGGGAG
GGCTTACCATCTGGCCCCAGTGCTGCAATGATACCGCGAGACCCACGCTCACCGGCTCCAGATTTATCAG
CAATAAACCAGCCAGCCGGAAGGGCCGAGCGCAGAAGTGGTCCTGCAACTTTATCCGCCTCCATCCAGTC
TATTAATTGTTGCCGGGAAGCTAGAGTAAGTAGTTCGCCAGTTAATAGTTTGCGCAACGTTGTTGCCATT
GCTACAGGCATCGTGGTGTCACGCTCGTCGTTTGGTATGGCTTCATTCAGCTCCGGTTCCCAACGATCAA
GGCGAGTTACATGATCCCCCATGTTGTGCAAAAAAGCGGTTAGCTCCTTCGGTCCTCCGATCGTTGTCAG
AAGTAAGTTGGCCGCAGTGTTATCACTCATGGTTATGGCAGCACTGCATAATTCTCTTACTGTCATGCCA
TCCGTAAGATGCTTTTCTGTGACTGGTGAGTACTCAACCAAGTCATTCTGAGAATAGTGTATGCGGCGAC
CGAGTTGCTCTTGCCCGGCGTCAATACGGGATAATACCGCGCCACATAGCAGAACTTTAAAAGTGCTCAT
CATTGGAAAACGTTCTTCGGGGCGAAAACTCTCAAGGATCTTACCGCTGTTGAGATCCAGTTCGATGTAA
CCCACTCGTGCACCCAACTGATCTTCAGCATCTTTTACTTTCACCAGCGTTTCTGGGTGAGCAAAAACAG
GAAGGCAAAATGCTGCAAAAAAGGGAATAAGGGCGACACGGAAATGTTGAATACTCATACTCTTCCTTTT
TCAATATTATTGAAGCATTTATCAGGGTTATTGTCTCATGAGCGGATACATATTTGAATGTATTTAGAAA
AATAAACAAATAGGGGTTCCGCGCACATTTCCCCGAAAAGTGCCACCTAAATTGTAAGCGTTAATATTTT
GTTAAAATTCGCGTTAAATTTTTGTTAAATCAGCTCATTTTTTAACCAATAGGCCGAAATCGGCAAAATC
CCTTATAAATCAAAAGAATAGACCGAGATAGGGT
[37 nt withheld, positions 3955-3991]
AAAGAACGTGGACTCCAACGTCAAAGG
[49 nt withheld, positions 4019-4067]
T
[91 nt withheld, positions 4069-4159]
G
[124 nt withheld, positions 4161-4284]
CCCATTCGCCATTCAGGCTGCGCAACTGTTGGGAAGGGCGATCGGTGCGGGCCTCTTCGCTATTACGC
Features (pLannotate 1.2.2; 13 found; start..end, strand, type, name):
      1..133     -  repeat_region  AAV2 ITR (fragment): inverted terminal repeat of adeno-associated virus serotype 2 inverted
    186..203     +  protein_bind   attB1 (fragment): mutant version of attB; recombination site for the Gateway® BP reaction BP Clonase™
    255..495     +  promoter       U6 promoter: RNA polymerase III promoter for human U6 snRNA
    525..600     +  misc_RNA       Sa gRNA scaffold: guide RNA scaffold for the Staphylococcus aureus CRISPR/Cas9 system
    883..1602    +  CDS            EmGFP: Emerald GFP mammalian codon-optimized
   1617..1665    +  polyA_signal   poly(A) signal: synthetic polyadenylation signal
   1713..1846    +  repeat_region  AAV2 ITR: inverted terminal repeat of adeno-associated virus serotype 2 inverted
   1840..1896    -  CDS            lacI (fragment): lac repressor; lacI; The lac repressor binds to the lac operator to inhibit transcription in E. coli. This inhibition can be relieved by adding lactose or isopropyl-β-D-thiogalactopyranoside (IPTG).
   2079..2667    -  rep_origin     ori: high-copy-number ColE1/pMB1/pBR322/pUC origin of replication
   2838..3698    -  CDS            AmpR: β-lactamase; bla; confers resistance to ampicillin, carbenicillin, and related antibiotics
   3699..3803    -  promoter       AmpR promoter: bla
   3856..4284    -  rep_origin     f1 ori (sequence partly withheld): f1 bacteriophage origin of replication; arrow indicates direction of (+) strand synthesis
   4289..6       -  CDS            lacZα (fragment) (across the origin): LacZα fragment of β-galactosidase; lacZ fragment
