[The description below was written by a language model from this plasmid's Addgene catalogue record and pLannotate feature annotations shown in this document.]
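Description:
1531_pAAV-U6-SA-Self1-gRNA-HLP-EmGFP-spA is an AAV transfer plasmid of about 4.35 kb built on a pEMBL8 backbone and classed as a mammalian expression, AAV and CRISPR vector. In E. coli it is maintained through a high-copy ColE1/pUC-type origin and selected with ampicillin via the β-lactamase gene and its own promoter. The backbone also carries an f1 phage origin and remnants of lacZα and lacI. Two AAV2 inverted terminal repeats flank a compact payload of roughly 1.6 kb; the ITRs are the cis elements needed for replication and packaging of the intervening DNA into recombinant AAV particles.

Between the ITRs are two expression units. A human U6 RNA polymerase III promoter drives a guide RNA made of a spacer cloned into BbsI sites (destroyed in the process) fused to the Staphylococcus aureus Cas9 scaffold. The spacer is recorded as targeting the RuvC region of SaCas9 itself, so the guide directs the nuclease to cut its own coding sequence. Downstream, a mammalian codon-optimized Emerald GFP reading frame is followed by a short synthetic polyadenylation signal. The plasmid name and stated purpose indicate liver-specific EmGFP expression from an element called HLP. The automated annotation does not label this promoter, which presumably occupies the unannotated gap between the gRNA scaffold and EmGFP. No Cas9 is encoded here, so the nuclease must come from a separate vector.

The associated publication title describes a self-deleting AAV-CRISPR system for in vivo genome editing, which suggests this construct supplies the self-targeting guide, with EmGFP available to mark transduced hepatocytes. The depositor and sequencing-verified records give essentially identical feature maps, differing by one nucleotide in length.
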