Addgene plasmid #109318: 1531_pAAV-U6-SA-Self1-gRNA-HLP-EmGFP-spA
Purpose: Plasmid for liver-specific expression of EmGFP with a gRNA against SaCas9
Depositing lab: William Lagor. Depositing organization: Baylor College of Medicine. Publication: A Self-Deleting AAV-CRISPR System for In Vivo Genome Editing. Li A, Lee CM, Hurley AE, Jarrett KE, De Giorgi M, Lu W, Balderrama KS, Doerfler AM, Deshmukh H, Ray A, Bao G, Lagor WR. Mol Ther Methods Clin Dev. 2018 Dec 6;12:111-122. doi: 10.1016/j.omtm.2018.11.009. eCollection 2019 Mar 15. PubMed 30619914.
Backbone
  Vector backbone: pEMBL8
  Backbone size w/o insert (bp): 4362
  Total vector size (bp): 4353
  Vector type: Mammalian Expression, AAV, CRISPR
Growth in bacteria
  Bacterial resistance: Ampicillin, 100 μg/mL
  Growth temperature: 37°C
  Growth strain: NEB Stable
  Copy number: Unknown
Gene/Insert
  Gene/Insert name: SaCas9 RuvC gRNA
  gRNA/shRNA sequence: GGTGATGCCGATGTCCAGGCC
  Cloning method: Restriction Enzyme; 5′ cloning site BbsI (destroyed during cloning); 3′ cloning site BbsI (destroyed during cloning)
  Sequencing primers: 5′ CCTTCATATTTGCATATACGATACAAGGCTGTTAG
Terms and licenses: Academic/Nonprofit Terms; Industry Terms: Not Available to Industry
How to cite: 1531_pAAV-U6-SA-Self1-gRNA-HLP-EmGFP-spA was a gift from William Lagor (Addgene plasmid # 109318 ; http://n2t.net/addgene:109318 ; RRID:Addgene_109318)
